>Addgene plasmid #36820 | TAL2419 | depositor partial sequence | sequence record 46013 | TAL2419 sequence 1640 bps
GAACCTGACCCCAGACCAGGTAGTCGCAATCGCGAACAATAATGGGGGAAAGCAAGCCCTGGAAACCGTG
CAAAGGTTGTTGCCGGTCCTTTGTCAAGACCACGGCCTTACACCGGAGCAAGTCGTGGCCATTGCATCCC
ACGACGGTGGCAAACAGGCTCTTGAGACGGTTCAGAGACTTCTCCCAGTTCTCTGTCAAGCCCACGGGCT
GACTCCCGATCAAGTTGTAGCGATTGCGAATAACAATGGAGGGAAACAAGCATTGGAGACTGTCCAACGG
CTCCTTCCCGTGTTGTGTCAAGCCCACGGTTTGACGCCTGCACAAGTGGTCGCCATCGCCTCCAATATTG
GCGGTAAGCAGGCGCTGGAAACAGTACAGCGCCTGCTGCCTGTACTGTGCCAGGATCATGGACTGACCCC
AGACCAGGTAGTCGCAATCGCGAACAATAATGGGGGAAAGCAAGCCCTGGAAACCGTGCAAAGGTTGTTG
CCGGTCCTTTGTCAAGACCACGGCCTTACACCGGAGCAAGTCGTGGCCATTGCATCCCACGACGGTGGCA
AACAGGCTCTTGAGACGGTTCAGAGACTTCTCCCAGTTCTCTGTCAAGCCCACGGGCTGACTCCCGATCA
AGTTGTAGCGATTGCGTCGCATGACGGAGGGAAACAAGCATTGGAGACTGTCCAACGGCTCCTTCCCGTG
TTGTGTCAAGCCCACGGTTTGACGCCTGCACAAGTGGTCGCCATCGCCAGCCATGATGGCGGTAAGCAGG
CGCTGGAAACAGTACAGCGCCTGCTGCCTGTACTGTGCCAGGATCATGGACTGACCCCAGACCAGGTAGT
CGCAATCGCGTCACATGACGGGGGAAAGCAAGCCCTGGAAACCGTGCAAAGGTTGTTGCCGGTCCTTTGT
CAAGACCACGGCCTTACACCGGAGCAAGTCGTGGCCATTGCAAATAATAACGGTGGCAAACAGGCTCTTG
AGACGGTTCAGAGACTTCTCCCAGTTCTCTGTCAAGCCCACGGGCTGACTCCCGATCAAGTTGTAGCGAT
TGCGTCGCATGACGGAGGGAAACAAGCATTGGAGACTGTCCAACGGCTCCTTCCCGTGTTGTGTCAAGCC
CACGGTTTGACGCCTGCACAAGTGGTCGCCATCGCCTCGAATGGCGGCGGTAAGCAGGCGCTGGAAACAG
TACAGCGCCTGCTGCCTGTACTGTGCCAGGATCATGGACTGACCCCAGACCAGGTAGTCGCAATCGCGTC
ACATGACGGGGGAAAGCAAGCCCTGGAAACCGTGCAAAGGTTGTTGCCGGTCCTTTGTCAAGACCACGGC
CTTACACCGGAGCAAGTCGTGGCCATTGCAAGCAACATCGGTGGCAAACAGGCTCTTGAGACGGTTCAGA
GACTTCTCCCAGTTCTCTGTCAAGCCCACGGGCTGACTCCCGATCAAGTTGTAGCGATTGCGTCGCATGA
CGGAGGGAAACAAGCATTGGAGACTGTCCAACGGCTCCTTCCCGTGTTGTGTCAAGCCCACGGTTTGACG
CCTGCACAAGTGGTCGCCATCGCCAGCCATGATGGCGGTAAGCAGGCGCTGGAAACAGTACAGCGCCTGC
TGCCTGTACTGTGCCAGGATCATGGACTGA
