>Addgene plasmid #36820 | TAL2419 | addgene partial sequence | sequence record 48023 | CMV-F 5'-CGCAAATGGGCGGTAGGCGTG-3'
ACTAGAGAACCCACTGCTTACTGGCTTATCGAAATTAATACGACTCACTATAGGGAGACCCAAGCTGGCT
AGCACCATGGACTACAAAGACCATGACGGTGATTATAAAGATCATGACATCGATTACAAGGATGACGATG
ACAAGATGGCCCCCAAGAAGAAGAGGAAGGTGGGCATTCACCGCGGGGTACCTATGGTGGACTTGAGGAC
ACTCGGTTATTCGCAACAGCAACAGGAGAAAATCAAGCCTAAGGTCAGGAGCACCGTCGCGCAACACCAC
GAGGCGCTTGTGGGGCATGGCTTCACTCATGCGCATATTGTCGCGCTTTCACAGCACCCTGCGGCGCTTG
GGACGGTGGCTGTCAAATACCAAGATATGATTGCGGCCCTGCCCGAAGCCACGCACGAGGCAATTGTAGG
GGTCGGTAAACAGTGGTCGGGAGCGCGAGCACTTGAGGCGCTGCTGACTGTGGCGGGTGAGCTTAGGGGG
CCTCCGCTCCAGCTCGACACCGGGCAGCTGCTGAAGATCGCGAAGAGAGGGGGAGTAACAGCGGTAGAGG
CAGTGCACGCCTGGCGCAATGCGCTCACCGGGGCCCCCTTGAACCTGACCCCAGACCAGGTAGTCGCAAT
CGCGAACAATAATGGGGGAAAGCAAGCCCTGGAAACCGTGCAAAGGTTGTTGCCGGTCCTTTGTCAAGAC
CACGGCCTTACACCGGAGCAAGTCGTGGCCATTGCATCCCACGACGGTGGCAAACAGGCTCTTGAGACGG
TTCAGAGACTTCTCCCAGTTCTCTGTCAAGCCCACGGGCTGACTCCCGATCAAGTTGTAGCGATTGCGAA
TAACAATGGAGGGAAACAAGCATT
