[The description below was written by a language model from this plasmid's Addgene catalogue record.]
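Description:
TAL2419 is a mammalian expression plasmid encoding the right-hand monomer of a TALEN pair directed against the human PMS2 gene. It is built on the JDS78 backbone, a roughly 6.4 kb TALEN expression vector, and is maintained in E. coli as a high-copy plasmid under ampicillin selection. The record does not include a feature table, so the origin of replication and other backbone details are not itemised.

The insert is an approximately 1.6 kb array of TAL effector repeats generated by the FLASH assembly method and designed to recognise a specific 18-nucleotide site in PMS2. It was cloned into the backbone through BsmBI sites that were destroyed in the process, as is typical for type IIS seamless cloning. This places the repeat array in frame with elements supplied by the backbone: an N-terminal 3X FLAG tag for detection and a C-terminal wild-type FokI nuclease domain. Expression in mammalian cells is driven by the CMV promoter, and the vector also carries a T7 promoter so that mRNA can be produced by in vitro transcription as an alternative means of delivery. The listed BGH reverse sequencing primer suggests a BGH polyadenylation region downstream of the coding sequence, though this is not stated explicitly.

Because FokI cleaves DNA only as a dimer, this construct is intended to be used together with the matching left-hand PMS2 TALEN. Binding of the two monomers at adjacent half-sites produces a double-strand break, which enables targeted mutagenesis or genome editing at the PMS2 locus in human cells.
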