Addgene plasmid #36820: TAL2419
Depositing lab: Keith Joung. Depositing organization: Massachusetts General Hospital. Publication: FLASH assembly of TALENs for high-throughput genome editing. Reyon D, Tsai SQ, Khayter C, Foden JA, Sander JD, Joung JK. Nat Biotechnol. 2012 Apr 8. doi: 10.1038/nbt.2170. PubMed 22484455.
Backbone
  Vector backbone: JDS78
  Backbone manufacturer: Joung lab (Addgene Plasmid # 32290)
  Backbone size w/o insert (bp): 6447
  Vector type: Mammalian, T7 for in vitro mRNA synthesis
Growth in bacteria
  Bacterial resistance: Ampicillin, 100 μg/mL
  Growth temperature: 37°C
  Growth strain: XL1 Blue
  Copy number: High Copy
Gene/Insert
  Gene/Insert name: PMS2-TALEN_Right (alt name: PMS2)
  Species: H. sapiens (human)
  Insert size (bp): 1640
  Entrez Gene: Pms2 (a.k.a. Pmsl2)
  Promoter: CMV
  Tag / fusion protein: 3X Flag (N terminal on backbone); WT FOKI (C terminal on backbone)
  Cloning method: Restriction Enzyme; 5′ cloning site BsmBI (destroyed during cloning); 3′ cloning site BsmBI (destroyed during cloning)
  Sequencing primers: 5′ CMV-F; 3′ BGH-rev
Terms and licenses: Academic/Nonprofit Terms; Industry Terms: Not Available to Industry
Depositor comments: Target binding site: TGCGAGCCCCGCTCACCT It is strongly recommended that users perform a diagnostic digest to verify this plasmid prior to use. For example, a double digest of the plasmid with BamHI and KpnI should result in two bands at 2.2kb and 5.9kb.
How to cite: TAL2419 was a gift from Keith Joung (Addgene plasmid # 36820 ; http://n2t.net/addgene:36820 ; RRID:Addgene_36820)
